>Addgene plasmid #49364 | pRF-LmrA | depositor full sequence | sequence record 73323 | Full Sequence
TGTTGACAATTAATCATCGGCTCGTATAATGTGTGGAATTGTGAGCGCTCACAATTCTATGGACTATGTT
TTCACACAGGAAAGGCCTCGATGAGCTATGGTGATAGCCGTGAAAAAATTCTGAGCGCAGCAACCCGTCT
GTTTCAGCTGCAGGGTTATTATGGCACCGGTCTGAATCAGATTATCAAAGAAAGCGGTGCACCGAAAGGT
AGCCTGTATTATCATTTTCCGGGTGGTAAAGAACAGCTGGCAATTGAAGCAGTGAACGAAATGAAAGAAT
ATATCCGCCAGAAAATCGCCGATTGTATGGAAGCATGTACCGATCCGGCAGAAGGTATTCAGGCATTTCT
GAAAGAACTGAGCTGTCAGTTTAGCTGTACCGAAGATATTGAAGGTCTGCCGGTTGGTCTGCTGGCAGCA
GAAACCAGCCTGAAAAGCGAACCGCTGCGTGAAGCATGTCATGAAGCATATAAAGAATGGGCCAGCGTGT
ATGAAGAAAAACTGCGTCAGACCGGTTGTAGCGAAAGCCGTGCAAAAGAAGCAAGCACCGTTGTTAATGC
AATGATTGAAGGTGGTATTCTGCTGAGCCTGACCGCAAAAAATAGCACACCGCTGCTGCATATTAGCAGC
TGTATTCCGGATCTGCTGAAACGTTAACTAGGGCCCATACCCCCAGGCATCAAATAAAACGAAAGGCTCA
GTCGAAAGACTGGGCCTTTCGTTTTATCTGTTGTTTGTCGGTGAACGCTCTCTACTAGAGTCACACTGGC
TCACCTTCGGGTGGGCCTTTCTGCGTTTATACGACGTACGGTGGAATCTGATTCGTTACCAATTGACAAC
TGGTGGTCGAATCAAGATAATAGACCAGTCACTATATTTTACTAGAGAAAGAGGAGAAATACTAGATGGT
GAGCAAGGGCGAGGAGCTGTTCACCGGGGTGGTGCCCATCCTGGTCGAGCTGGACGGCGACGTAAACGGC
CACAAGTTCAGCGTGTCCGGCGAGGGCGAGGGCGATGCCACCTACGGCAAGCTGACCCTGAAGTTCATCT
GCACCACCGGCAAGCTGCCCGTGCCCTGGCCCACCCTCGTGACCACCTTCGGCTACGGCCTGCAATGCTT
CGCCCGCTACCCCGACCACATGAAGCTGCACGACTTCTTCAAGTCCGCCATGCCCGAAGGCTACGTCCAG
GAGCGCACCATCTTCTTCAAGGACGACGGCAACTACAAGACCCGCGCCGAGGTGAAGTTCGAGGGCGACA
CCCTGGTGAACCGCATCGAGCTGAAGGGCATCGACTTCAAGGAGGACGGCAACATCCTGGGGCACAAGCT
GGAGTACAACTACAACAGCCACAACGTCTATATCATGGCCGACAAGCAGAAGAACGGCATCAAGGTGAAC
TTCAAGATCCGCCACAACATCGAGGACGGCAGCGTGCAGCTCGCCGACCACTACCAGCAGAACACCCCCA
TCGGCGACGGCCCCGTGCTGCTGCCCGACAACCACTACCTGAGCTACCAGTCCGCCCTGAGCAAAGACCC
CAACGAGAAGCGCGATCACATGGTCCTGCTGGAGTTCGTGACCGCCGCCGGGATCACTCTCGGCATGGAC
GAGCTGTACAAGTAATAAGCTTGGCTGTTTTGGCGGATGAGAGAAGATTTTCAGCCTGATACAGATTAAA
TCAGAACGCAGAAGCGGTCTGATAAAACAGAATTTGCCTGGCGGCAGTAGCGCGGTGGTCCCACCTGACC
CCATGCCGAACTCAGAAGTGAAACGCCGTAGCGCCGATGGTAGTGTGGGGTCTCCCCATGCGAGAGTAGG
GAACTGCCAGGCATCAAATAAAACGAAAGGCTCAGTCGAAAGACTGGGCCTTTCGTTTTATCTGTTGTTT
GTCGGTGAACGCTCTCCTGAGTAGGACAAATCCGCCGGGAGCGGATTTGAACGTTGCGAAGCAACGGCCC
GGAGGGTGGCGGGCAGGACGCCCGCCATAAACTGCCAGGCATCAAATTAAGCAGAAGGCCATCCTGACGG
ATGGCCTTTTTGCGTTTCTACAAACTCTTTTGTTTATTTTTCTAAATACATTCAAATATGTATCCGCTCA
TGAGACAATAACCCTGATAAATGCTTCAATAATATTGAAAAAGGAAGACTATGAGTATTCAACATTTCCG
TGTCGCCCTTATTCCCTTTTTTGCGGCATTTTGCCTTCCTGTTTTTGCTCACCCAGAAACGCTGGTGAAA
GTAAAAGATGCTGAAGATCAGTTGGGTGCACGAGTGGGTTACATCGAACTGGATCTCAACAGCGGTAAGA
TCCTTGAGAGTTTTCGCCCCGAAGAACGTTTTCCAATGATGAGCACTTTTAAAGTTCTGCTATGTGGCGC
GGTATTATCCCGTGTTGACGCCGGGCAAGAGCAACTCGGTCGCCGCATACACTATTCTCAGAATGACTTG
GTTGAGTACTCACCAGTCACAGAAAAGCATCTTACGGATGGCATGACAGTAAGAGAATTATGCAGTGCTG
CCATAACCATGAGTGATAACACTGCGGCCAACTTACTTCTGACAACGATCGGAGGACCGAAGGAGCTAAC
CGCTTTTTTGCACAACATGGGGGATCATGTAACTCGCCTTGATCGTTGGGAACCGGAGCTGAATGAAGCC
ATACCAAACGACGAGCGTGACACCACGATGCCTGCAGCAATGGCAACAACGTTGCGCAAACTATTAACTG
GCGAACTACTTACTCTAGCTTCCCGGCAACAATTAATAGACTGGATGGAGGCGGATAAAGTTGCAGGACC
ACTTCTGCGCTCGGCCCTTCCGGCTGGCTGGTTTATTGCTGATAAATCTGGAGCCGGTGAGCGTGGGTCT
CGCGGTATCATTGCAGCACTGGGGCCAGATGGTAAGCCCTCCCGTATCGTAGTTATCTACACGACGGGGA
GTCAGGCAACTATGGATGAACGAAATAGACAGATCGCTGAGATAGGTGCCTCACTGATTAAGCATTGGTA
ACTGTCAGACCAAGTTTACTCATATATACTTTAGATTGATT
[125 nt withheld, positions 3052-3176]
C
[141 nt withheld, positions 3178-3318]
CCTTTGACGTTGGAGTCCACGTTCTTTAATAGTGGACTCTTGTTCCAAACTTGAACAACACTCAACCCTA
TCTCGGGCTATTCTTTTGATTTATAAGGGATTTTGCCGATTTCGGCCTATTGGTTAAAAAATGAGCTGAT
TTAACAAAAATTTAACGCGAATTTTAACAAAATATTAACGTTTACAATTTAAAAGGATCTAGGTGAAGAT
CCTTTTTGATAATCTCATGACCAAAATCCCTTAACGTGAGTTTTCGTTCCACTGAGCGTCAGACCCCGTA
GAAAAGATCAAAGGATCTTCTTGAGATCCTTTTTTTCTGCGCGTAATCTGCTGCTTGCAAACAAAAAAAC
CACCGCTACCAGCGGTGGTTTGTTTGCCGGATCAAGAGCTACCAACTCTTTTTCCGAAGGTAACTGGCTT
CAGCAGAGCGCAGATACCAAATACTGTCCTTCTAGTGTAGCCGTAGTTAGGCCACCACTTCAAGAACTCT
GTAGCACCGCCTACATACCTCGCTCTGCTAATCCTGTTACCAGTCAGGCATTTGAGAAGCACACGGTCAC
ACTGCTTCCGGTAGTCAATAAACCGGTAAACCAGCAATAGACATAAGCGGCTATTTAACGACCCTGCCCT
GAACCGACGACCGGGTCGAATTTGCTTTCGAATTTCTGCCATTCATCCGCTTATTATCACTTATTCAGGC
GTAGCACCAGGCGTTTAAGGGCACCAATAACTGCCTTAAAAAAATTACGCCCCGCCCTGCCACTCATCGC
AGTACTGTTGTAATTCATTAAGCATTCTGCCGACATGGAAGCCATCACAGACGGCATGATGAACCTGAAT
CGCCAGCGGCATCAGCACCTTGTCGCCTTGCGTATAATATTTGCCCATGGCTAGCGGAGTGTATACTGGC
TTACTATGTTGGCACTGATGAGGGTGTCAGTGAAGTGCTTCATGTGGCAGGAGAAAAAAGGCTGCACCGG
TGCGTCAGCAGAATATGTGATACAGGATATATTCCGCTTCCTCGCTCACTGACTCGCTACGCTCGGTCGT
TCGACTGCGGCGAGCGGAAATGGCTTACGAACGGGGCGGAGATTTCCTGGAAGATGCCAGGAAGATACTT
AACAGGGAAGTGAGAGGGCCGCGGCAAAGCCGTTTTTCCATAGGCTCCGCCCCCCTGACAAGCATCACGA
AATCTGACGCTCAAATCAGTGGTGGCGAAACCCGACAGGACTATAAAGATACCAGGCGTTTCCCCCTGGC
GGCTCCCTCGTGCGCTCTCCTGTTCCTGCCTTTCGGTTTACCGGTGTCATTCCGCTGTTATGGCCGCGTT
TGTCTCATTCCACGCCTGACACTCAGTTCCGGGTAGGCAGTTCGCTCCAAGCTGGACTGTATGCACGAAC
CCCCCGTTCAGTCCGACCGCTGCGCCTTATCCGGTAACTATCGTCTTGAGTCCAACCCGGAAAGACATGC
AAAAGCACCACTGGCAGCAGCCACTGGTAATTGATTTAGAGGAGTTAGTCTTGAAGTCATGCGCCGGTTA
AGGCTAAACTGAAAGGACAAGTTTTGGTGACTGCGCTCCTCCAAGCCAGTTACCTCGGTTCAAAGAGTTG
GTAGCTCAGAGAACCTTCGAAAAACCGCCCTGCAAGGCGGTTTTTTCGTTTTCAGAGCAAGAGATTACGC
GCAGACCAAAACGATCTCAAGAAGATCATCTTATTAATCAGATAAAATATTTGCTCATGAGCCCGAAGTG
GCGAGCCCGATCTTCCCCATCGGTGATGTCGGCGATATAGGCGCCAGCAACCGCACCTGTGGCGCCGGTG
ATGCCGGCCACGATGCGTCCGGCGTAGAGGATCTGCTCATGTTTGACAGCTTATCATCGATGCATAATGT
GCCTGTCAAATGGACGAAGCAGGGATTCTGCAAACCCTATGCTACTCCCTCGAGCCGTCAATTGTCTGAT
TCGTTACCAATTATTAATTTTTAAAGTATGGGCAATCAATTGCTCCTGTTAAAATTGCTTTAGAAATACT
TTGGCAGCGGTTTGTTGTATTGAGTTTCATTTGCGCATTGGTTAAATGGAAAGTGACAGTACGCTCACTG
CAACCTAATATTTTTGAAATATCCCAAGAGCTTTTTCCTTCGCATGCCCACGCTAAACATTCTTTTTCTC
TTTTGGTTAAATCGTTGTTTGATTTATTATTTGCTATATTTATTTTTCGATAATTATCAACTAGAGAAGG
AACAATTAATGGTATGTTCATACACGCATGTAAAAATAAACTATCTATATAGTTGTCTTTTTCTGAATGT
GCAAAACTAAGCATTCCGAAGCCATTGTTAGCCGTATGAATAGGGAAACTAAACCCAGTGATAAGACCTG
ATGTTTTCGCTTCTTTAATTACATTTGGAGATTTTTTATTTACAGCATTGTTTTCAAATATATTCCAATT
AATTGGTGAATGATTGGAGTTAGAATAATCTACTATAGGATCATATTTTATTAAATTAGCGTCATCATAA
TATTGCCTCCATTTTTTAGGGTAATTATCTAGGATTGAAATATCAGATTTAACCATAGAATGAGGATAAA
TGATCGCGAGTAAATAATATTCACAATGTACCATTTTAGTCATATCAGATAAGCATTGATTAATATCATT
ATTGCTTCTACAAGCTTTAATTTTATTAATTATTCTGTATGTGTCGTCGGCATTTATGTTTTTCATCGAG
GCCTTTCCTGTGTGACCCGCTGGAATAGGATCTTATCACTGCCCGCTTTCCAGTCGGGAAACCTGTCGTG
CCAGCTGCATTAATGAATCGGCCAACGCGCGGGGAGAGGCGGTTTGCGTATTGGGCGCCAGGGTGGTTTT
TCTTTTCACCAGTGAGACTGGCAACAGCTGATTGCCCTTCACCGCCTGGCCCTGAGAGAGTTGCAGCAAG
CGGTCCACGCTGGTTTGCCCCAGCAGGCGAAAATCCTGTTTGATGGTGGTTAACGGCGGGATATAACATG
AGCTATCTTCGGTATCGTCGTATCCCACTACCGAGATATCCGCACCAACGCGCAGCCCGGACTCGGTAAT
GGCGCGCATTGCGCCCAGCGCCATCTGATCGTTGGCAACCAGCATCGCAGTGGGAACGATGCCCTCATTC
AGCATTTGCATGGTTTGTTGAAAACCGGACATGGCACTCCAGTCGCCTTCCCGTTCCGCTATCGGCTGAA
TTTGATTGCGAGTGAGATATTTATGCCAGCCAGCCAGACGCAGACGCGCCGAGACAGAACTTAATGGGCC
CGCTAACAGCGCGATTTGCTGGTGACCCAATGCGACCAGATGCTCCACGCCCAGTCGCGTACCGTCCTCA
TGGGAGAAAATAATACTGTTGATGGGTGTCTGGTCAGAGACATCAAGAAATAACGCCGGAACATTAGTGC
AGGCAGCTTCCACAGCAATGGCATCCTGGTCATCCAGCGGATAGTTAATGATCAGCCCACTGACGCGTTG
CGCGAGAAGATTGTGCACCGCCGCTTTACAGGCTTCGACGCCGCTTCGTTCTACCATCGACACCACCACG
CTGGCACCCAGTTGATCGGCGCGAGATTTAATCGCCGCGACAATTTGCGACGGCGCGTGCAGGGCCAGAC
TGGAGGTGGCAACGCCAATCAGCAACGACTGTTTGCCCGCCAGTTGTTGTGCCACGCGGTTGGGAATGTA
ATTCAGCTCCGCCATCGCCGCTTCCACTTTTTCCCGCGTTTTCGCAGAAACGTGGCTGGCCTGGTTCACC
ACGCGGGAAACGGTCTGATAAGAGACACCGGCATACTCTGCGACATCGTATAACGTTACTGGTTTCATAT
TCACCACCCTGAATTGACTCTCTTCCGGGCGCTATCATGCCATACCGCGAAAGGTTTTGCGCCATTCGAT
GGCGCGCCGCTTCGTCAGGCCACATAGCTTTCTTGTTCTGATCGGAACGATCGTTGGCTG
Features (pLannotate 1.2.2; 22 found; start..end, strand, type, name):
      3..31      +  promoter       tac promoter: strong E. coli promoter; hybrid between the trp and lac UV5 promoters
     37..56      +  protein_bind   lac operator (symmetric): The lac repressor binds to the lac operator to inhibit transcription in E. coli. This inhibition can be relieved by adding lactose or isopropyl-β-D-thiogalactopyranoside (IPTG). The symmetric lac operator was optimized for tight binding of lac repressor. lac repressor encoded by lacI
     94..654     +  CDS            yxaF: YXAF_BACSU - Experimental evidence at protein level: Swiss-Prot protein existence level 1. From Bacillus subtilis (strain 168).
    681..752     +  terminator     rrnB T1 terminator: transcription terminator T1 from the E. coli rrnB gene
    768..795     +  terminator     T7Te terminator: phage T7 early transcription terminator
    906..1625    +  CDS            EYFP: enhanced YFP mammalian codon-optimized
   1716..1831    +  ncRNA          5S rRNA: Accession: RF00001 - 5S ribosomal RNA
   1835..1921    +  terminator     rrnB T1 terminator: Escherichia coli rrnB; transcription terminator T1 from the E. coli rrnB gene
   2013..2040    +  terminator     rrnB T2 terminator: transcription terminator T2 from the E. coli rrnB gene
   2059..2148    +  promoter       AmpR promoter: bla
   2151..3011    +  CDS            AmpR: β-lactamase; bla; confers resistance to ampicillin, carbenicillin, and related antibiotics
   3053..3508    +  rep_origin     f1 ori (sequence partly withheld): f1 bacteriophage origin of replication; arrow indicates direction of (+) strand synthesis
   3619..3852    +  rep_origin     ori (fragment): high-copy-number ColE1/pMB1/pBR322/pUC origin of replication
   4063..4208    -  CDS            CmR (fragment): chloramphenicol acetyltransferase; cat; confers resistance to chloramphenicol
   4210..4231    +  misc_feature   bom (fragment): basis of mobility region from pBR322
   4330..4385    -  rep_origin     RSF ori (fragment): Plasmids containing the RSF 1030 origin of replication can be propagated in E. coli cells that contain additional plasmids with compatible origins.
   4473..5018    -  rep_origin     p15A ori: Plasmids containing the medium-copy-number p15A origin of replication can be propagated in E. coli cells that contain a second plasmid with the ColE1 origin.
   5051..5171    -  CDS            TcR (fragment): tetracycline efflux protein; tet; confers resistance to tetracycline
   5181..5199    +  promoter       tet promoter (fragment): E. coli promoter for tetracycline efflux protein gene
   5295..6044    -  CDS            luxR: LUXR_ALIFS - Experimental evidence at protein level: Swiss-Prot protein existence level 1. Transcriptional activator of the bioluminescence operon. Binds to the OHHL autoinducer. From Aliivibrio fischeri (Vibrio fischeri).
   6087..7166    -  CDS            lacI: LACI_ECOLI - Experimental evidence at protein level: Swiss-Prot protein existence level 1. Repressor of the lactose operon. Binds allolactose as an inducer. From Escherichia coli (strain K12).
   7167..7240    -  promoter       lacI promoter (fragment): lacI
