[The description below was written by a language model from this plasmid's Addgene catalogue record and pLannotate feature annotations shown in this document.]
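Description:
pRF-LmrA is a low-copy bacterial expression and synthetic-biology plasmid built on the pEXT20 backbone, combining an inducible repressor gene and its matching fluorescent reporter on a single 7.3 kb molecule. It is selected in E. coli with ampicillin through a bla (AmpR) cassette. The only complete plasmid replication origin annotated is p15A. Short fragments resembling ColE1-type and RSF origins, a bom site, and pieces of chloramphenicol and tetracycline resistance genes appear to be backbone remnants rather than functional parts. An f1 phage origin is also present.

The insert is the LmrA repressor from Bacillus subtilis. The automated annotation labels this reading frame as yxaF, a related B. subtilis protein, which most likely reflects homology matching rather than a different insert. The gene sits downstream of a tac promoter with a symmetric lac operator, and a plasmid-borne lacI gene keeps it off until IPTG is added. The rrnB T1 and T7Te terminators insulate it from the downstream cassette, which encodes EYFP followed by the rrnB T1 and T2 terminators. According to the depositor, YFP is driven by a constitutive promoter containing an operator for LmrA; this promoter is not annotated in the feature table. Raising LmrA levels with IPTG should therefore lower fluorescence, giving a direct readout of repression. A luxR coding sequence is also present, although the record does not state its role in this construct.

The plasmid comes from work mining prokaryotic repressors for orthogonal logic gates. It is suited to measuring a repressor's response function and its cross-reactivity with other operators.
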