Addgene plasmid #49364: pRF-LmrA
Depositing lab: Christopher Voigt. Depositing organization: Massachusetts Institute of Technology. Publication: Genomic mining of prokaryotic repressors for orthogonal logic gates. Stanton BC, Nielsen AA, Tamsir A, Clancy K, Peterson T, Voigt CA. Nat Chem Biol. 2013 Dec 8. doi: 10.1038/nchembio.1411. PubMed 24316737.
Backbone
  Vector backbone: pEXT20
  Vector type: Bacterial Expression, Synthetic Biology
Growth in bacteria
  Bacterial resistance: Ampicillin, 100 μg/mL
  Growth temperature: 37°C
  Growth strain: DH10B
  Copy number: Low Copy
Gene/Insert
  Gene/Insert name: LmrA repressor
  Species: Bacillus subtilis
  Cloning method: Ligation Independent Cloning
  Sequencing primers: 5′ NA; 3′ EGFP-N
Terms and licenses: Academic/Nonprofit Terms; Industry Terms: Not Available to Industry
Depositor comments: Plasmid also contains YFP reporter (whose expression is controlled by a constitutive promoter containing an operator site for the indicated repressor).
How to cite: pRF-LmrA was a gift from Christopher Voigt (Addgene plasmid # 49364 ; http://n2t.net/addgene:49364 ; RRID:Addgene_49364)
