>Addgene plasmid #49364 | pRF-LmrA | depositor partial sequence | sequence record 73324 | LmrA coding sequence
ATGAGCTATGGTGATAGCCGTGAAAAAATTCTGAGCGCAGCAACCCGTCTGTTTCAGCTGCAGGGTTATT
ATGGCACCGGTCTGAATCAGATTATCAAAGAAAGCGGTGCACCGAAAGGTAGCCTGTATTATCATTTTCC
GGGTGGTAAAGAACAGCTGGCAATTGAAGCAGTGAACGAAATGAAAGAATATATCCGCCAGAAAATCGCC
GATTGTATGGAAGCATGTACCGATCCGGCAGAAGGTATTCAGGCATTTCTGAAAGAACTGAGCTGTCAGT
TTAGCTGTACCGAAGATATTGAAGGTCTGCCGGTTGGTCTGCTGGCAGCAGAAACCAGCCTGAAAAGCGA
ACCGCTGCGTGAAGCATGTCATGAAGCATATAAAGAATGGGCCAGCGTGTATGAAGAAAAACTGCGTCAG
ACCGGTTGTAGCGAAAGCCGTGCAAAAGAAGCAAGCACCGTTGTTAATGCAATGATTGAAGGTGGTATTC
TGCTGAGCCTGACCGCAAAAAATAGCACACCGCTGCTGCATATTAGCAGCTGTATTCCGGATCTGCTGAA
ACGTTAA
