>Addgene plasmid #49364 | pRF-LmrA | depositor partial sequence | sequence record 73325 | YFP promoter (LmrA operator sequence listed in capital letters)
TTCGTTACCAATTGACAACTGGTGGTCGAATCAAGATAATAGACCAGTCACTATATTT
