>Addgene plasmid #49364 | pRF-LmrA | addgene partial sequence | sequence record 74789 | pTrcHis_rev
AATCTTCTCTCATCCGCCAAAACAGCCAAGCTTATTACTTGTACAGCTCGTCCATGCCGAGAGTGATCCC
GGCGGCGGTCACGAACTCCAGCAGGACCATGTGATCGCGCTTCTCGTTGGGGTCTTTGCTCAGGGCGGAC
TGGTAGCTCAGGTAGTGGTTGTCGGGCAGCAGCACGGGGCCGTCGCCGATGGGGGTGTTCTGCTGGTAGT
GGTCGGCGAGCTGCACGCTGCCGTCCTCGATGTTGTGGCGGATCTTGAAGTTCACCTTGATGCCGTTCTT
CTGCTTGTCGGCCATGATATAGACGTTGTGGCTGTTGTAGTTGTACTCCAGCTTGTGCCCCAGGATGTTG
CCGTCCTCCTTGAAGTCGATGCCCTTCAGCTCGATGCGGTTCACCAGGGTGTCGCCCTCGAACTTCACCT
CGGCGCGGGTCTTGTAGTTGCCGTCGTCCTTGAAGAAGATGGTGCGCTCCTGGACGTAGCCTTCGGGCAT
GGCGGACTTGAAGAAGTCGTGCAGCTTCATGTGGTCGGGGTAGCGGGCGAAGCATTGCAGGCCGTAGCCG
AAGGTGGTCACGAGGGTGGGCCAGGGCACGGGCAGCTTGCCGGTGGTGCAGATGAACTTCAGGGTCAGCT
TGCCGTAGGTGGCATCGCCCTCGCCCTCGCCGGACACGCTGAACTTGTGGCCGTTTACGTCGCCGTCCAG
CTCGACCAGGATGGGCACCACCCCGGTGAACAGCTCCTCGCCCTTGCTCACCATCTAGTATTTCTCCTCT
TTCTCTAGTAAAATATAGTGACTGGTCTATTATCTTGATTCGACCACCAGTTGTCAATTGGTAACGAATC
AGATTCCACCGTACGTCGTATAAACGCAGAAAGGCCCACCCGAAGGTGAGCCAGTGTGACTCTAGTAGAG
AGCGTTCACCGACAAACAACAGATAAAACGAAAGGCCCAGTCTTTCGACTGAGCCTTTCGTTTTATTTGA
TGCCTGGGGGTATG
