>Addgene plasmid #49364 | pRF-LmrA | addgene partial sequence | sequence record 75591 | EGFP_N
CCGGTGAACAGCTCCTCGCCCTTGCTCACCATCTAGTATTTCTCCTCTTTCTCTAGTAAAATATAGTGAC
TGGTCTATTATCTTGATTCGACCACCAGTTGTCAATTGGTAACGAATCAGATTCCACCGTACGTCGTATA
AACGCAGAAAGGCCCACCCGAAGGTGAGCCAGTGTGACTCTAGTAGAGAGCGTTCACCGACAAACAACAG
ATAAAACGAAAGGCCCAGTCTTTCGACTGAGCCTTTCGTTTTATTTGATGCCTGGGGGTATGGGCCCTAG
TTAACGTTTCAGCAGATCCGGAATACAGCTGCTAATATGCAGCAGCGGTGTGCTATTTTTTGCGGTCAGG
CTCAGCAGAATACCACCTTCAATCATTGCATTAACAACGGTGCTTGCTTCTTTTGCACGGCTTTCGCTAC
AACCGGTCTGACGCAGTTTTTCTTCATACACGCTGGCCCATTCTTTATATGCTTCATGACATGCTTCACG
CAGCGGTTCGCTTTTCAGGCTGGTTTCTGCTGCCAGCAGACCAACCGGCAGACCTTCAATATCTTCGGTA
CAGCTAAACTGACAGCTCAGTTCTTTCAGAAATGCCTGAATACCTTCTGCCGGATCGGTACATGCTTCCA
TACAATCGGCGATTTTCTGGCGGATATATTCTTTCATTTCGTTCACTGCTTCAATTGCCAGCTGTTCTTT
ACCACCCGGAAAATGATAATACAGGCTACCTTTCGGTGCACCGCTTTCTTTGATAATCTGATTCAGACCG
GTGCCATAATAACCCTGCAGCTGAAACAGACGGGTTGCTGCGCTCAGAATTTTTTCACGGCTATCACCAT
AGCTCATCGAGGCCTTTCCTGTGTGAAAACATAGTCCATAGAATTGTGAGCGCTCACAATTCCACACATT
ATACGAGCCGATGATTAATTGTCAACACAGCCCAACGATCGTTCCGATCAGAACAAGAAAGCTATGTGGC
CTGACGAAGCGGCGCGCC
