>Addgene plasmid #49364 | pRF-LmrA | addgene partial sequence | sequence record 75592 | lacI-F
AGGGCAATCAGCTGTTGCCAGTCTCACTGGTGAAAAGAAAAACCACCCTGGCGCCCAATACGCAAACCGC
CTCTCCCCGCGCGTTGGCCGATTCATTAATGCAGCTGGCACGACAGGTTTCCCGACTGGAAAGCGGGCAG
TGATAAGATCCTATTCCAGCGGGTCACACAGGAAAGGCCTCGATGAAAAACATAAATGCCGACGACACAT
ACAGAATAATTAATAAAATTAAAGCTTGTAGAAGCAATAATGATATTAATCAATGCTTATCTGATATGAC
TAAAATGGTACATTGTGAATATTATTTACTCGCGATCATTTATCCTCATTCTATGGTTAAATCTGATATT
TCAATCCTAGATAATTACCCTAAAAAATGGAGGCAATATTATGATGACGCTAATTTAATAAAATATGATC
CTATAGTAGATTATTCTAACTCCAATCATTCACCAATTAATTGGAATATATTTGAAAACAATGCTGTAAA
TAAAAAATCTCCAAATGTAATTAAAGAAGCGAAAACATCAGGTCTTATCACTGGGTTTAGTTTCCCTATT
CATACGGCTAACAATGGCTTCGGAATGCTTAGTTTTGCACATTCAGAAAAAGACAACTATATAGATAGTT
TATTTTTACATGCGTGTATGAACATACCATTAATTGTTCCTTCTCTAGTTGATAATTATCGAAAAATAAA
TATAGCAAATAATAAATCAAACAACGATTTAACCAAAAGAGAAAAAGAATGTTTAGCGTGGGCATGCGAA
GGAAAAAGCTCTTGGGATATTTCAAAAATATTAGGTTGCAGTGAGCGTACTGTCACTTTCCATTTAACCA
ATGCGCAAATGAAACTCAATACAACAAACCGCTGCCAAAGTATTTCTAAAGCAATTTTAACAGGAGCAAT
TGATTGCCCATACTTTAAAAATTAATAATTGGTAACGAATCAGACAATTGACGGCTCGAGGGAGTAGCAT
AGGGTTTGCAGAATCCCTGCT
